Addgene plasmid #103017: pHES609 [prNOp7-PBAC]
Purpose: A S. cerevisiae plasmid. A photosensitive adenylate cyclase that produces cAMP in response to blue light. Used to activate PKA.
Depositing lab: Hana El-Samad. Depositing organization: University of California, San Francisco (UCSF). Publication: Model-guided optogenetic study of PKA signaling in budding yeast. Stewart-Ornstein J, Chen S, Bhatnagar R, Weissman JS, El-Samad H. Mol Biol Cell. 2017 Jan 1;28(1):221-227. doi: 10.1091/mbc.E16-06-0354. Epub 2016 Nov 9. PubMed 28035051.
Backbone
  Vector backbone: pNH605
  Vector type: Yeast Expression
  Selectable markers: LEU2
Growth in bacteria
  Bacterial resistance: Ampicillin, 100 μg/mL
  Growth temperature: 37°C
  Growth strain: DH5alpha
  Copy number: Unknown
Gene/Insert
  Gene/Insert name: bPAC
  Species: S. cerevisiae (budding yeast)
Terms and licenses: Academic/Nonprofit Terms; Industry Terms: Not Available to Industry
How to cite: pHES609 [prNOp7-PBAC] was a gift from Hana El-Samad (Addgene plasmid # 103017 ; http://n2t.net/addgene:103017 ; RRID:Addgene_103017)
