[The description below was written by a language model from this plasmid's Addgene catalogue record and pLannotate feature annotations shown in this document.]
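Description:
pHES609 [prNOp7-PBAC] is a Saccharomyces cerevisiae expression plasmid built on the pNH605 backbone and carrying bPAC, a photosensitive adenylate cyclase that synthesises cAMP when illuminated with blue light. In E. coli it is maintained through a high-copy ColE1/pUC-type origin and selected with ampicillin via the AmpR (β-lactamase) cassette. An f1 origin, T3 and T7 promoters, and lac promoter/operator and lacZα remnants reflect a pBluescript-like cloning lineage. Yeast selection relies on the LEU2 auxotrophic marker, annotated here with its own promoter and full coding sequence. No yeast replication origin (2μ or CEN/ARS) is annotated. The table does show additional LEU2 and neighbouring genomic fragments (such as NFS1 and a short YO192 segment), which would be consistent with homology arms for integration at the LEU2 locus, but the record does not state this explicitly.

The payload itself is not recognised in the 9,266-nt feature table. The long unannotated stretch between the GTF1 sequence and the LEU2 fragment, interrupted only by a multiple cloning site remnant, presumably holds the bPAC cassette. The plasmid name suggests expression from a NOP7 promoter, but neither the catalogue fields nor the annotation confirms the promoter or a terminator. The catalogue lists budding yeast as the insert species, which more likely reflects the host than the origin of the cyclase gene. Small URA3, rop, bom and lacI fragments appear to be backbone leftovers without function.

The construct is used as an optogenetic tool: blue light raises intracellular cAMP and thereby activates protein kinase A, giving controllable, dose-tunable input for quantitative studies of PKA signalling in budding yeast.
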