Features (pLannotate 1.2.2; 23 found; start..end, strand, type, name):
     59..136     +  CDS            YO192_YEAST (fragment): Experimental evidence at protein level: Swiss-Prot protein existence level 1. From Saccharomyces cerevisiae (strain ATCC 204508 / S288c) (Baker's yeast).
    276..683     +  promoter       LEU2 promoter: S. cerevisiae LEU2
   1199..2293    +  CDS            LEU2: LEU3_YEAST - Experimental evidence at protein level: Swiss-Prot protein existence level 1. Catalyzes the oxidation of 3-carboxy-2-hydroxy-4- methylpentanoate (3-isopropylmalate) to 3-carboxy-4-methyl-2- oxopentanoate. The product decarboxylates to 4-methyl-2 oxopentanoate. From Saccharomyces cerevisiae (strain ATCC 204508 / S288c) (Baker's yeast).
   2600..3148    -  CDS            GTF1: GATF_YEAST - Experimental evidence at protein level: Swiss-Prot protein existence level 1. Allows the formation of correctly charged Gln-tRNA(Gln) through the transamidation of misacylated Glu-tRNA(Gln) in the mitochondria. The reaction takes place in the presence of glutamine and ATP through an activated gamma-phospho-Glu-tRNA(Gln). Required for proper protein synthesis within the mitochondrion. From Saccharomyces cerevisiae (strain ATCC 204508 / S288c) (Baker's yeast).
   4496..4520    -  misc_feature   MCS (fragment): pBluescript multiple cloning site
   5251..5303    +  CDS            LEU2 (fragment): 3-isopropylmalate dehydrogenase, required for leucine biosynthesis; S. cerevisiae LEU2; yeast auxotrophic marker
   5665..5775    -  CDS            NFS1 (fragment): NFS1_YEAST - Also known as SPL1 From Saccharomyces cerevisiae (strain ATCC 204508 / S288c) (Baker's yeast).
   5814..5832    -  promoter       T7 promoter: promoter for bacteriophage T7 RNA polymerase
   5835..5992    +  CDS            lacZα (fragment): LacZα fragment of β-galactosidase; lacZ fragment
   5996..6424    +  rep_origin     f1 ori (sequence partly withheld): f1 bacteriophage origin of replication; arrow indicates direction of (+) strand synthesis
   6452..6503    -  misc_feature   bom (fragment): basis of mobility region from pBR322
   6559..6651    -  CDS            URA3 (fragment): PYRF_YEAST - Experimental evidence at protein level: Swiss-Prot protein existence level 1. From Saccharomyces cerevisiae (strain ATCC 204508 / S288c) (Baker's yeast).
   6651..6783    -  promoter       URA3 promoter (fragment): S. cerevisiae URA3
   6791..6840    -  misc_feature   bom (fragment): basis of mobility region from pBR322
   6942..6977    -  CDS            rop (fragment): Rop protein, which maintains plasmids at low copy number; rop
   7089..7193    +  promoter       AmpR promoter: bla
   7194..8054    +  CDS            AmpR: β-lactamase; bla; confers resistance to ampicillin, carbenicillin, and related antibiotics
   8225..8813    +  rep_origin     ori: high-copy-number ColE1/pMB1/pBR322/pUC origin of replication
   8996..9088    +  CDS            lacI (fragment): lac repressor; lacI; The lac repressor binds to the lac operator to inhibit transcription in E. coli. This inhibition can be relieved by adding lactose or isopropyl-β-D-thiogalactopyranoside (IPTG).
   9101..9122    +  protein_bind   CAP binding site: CAP binding activates transcription in the presence of cAMP. E. coli catabolite activator protein
   9137..9167    +  promoter       lac promoter: promoter for the E. coli lac operon
   9175..9191    +  protein_bind   lac operator: The lac repressor binds to the lac operator to inhibit transcription in E. coli. This inhibition can be relieved by adding lactose or isopropyl-β-D-thiogalactopyranoside (IPTG). lac repressor encoded by lacI
   9236..9254    +  promoter       T3 promoter: promoter for bacteriophage T3 RNA polymerase
>Addgene plasmid #103017 | pHES609 [prNOp7-PBAC] | addgene full sequence | sequence record 202321 | Addgene NGS Result
GGCCGGCCATTTAAATGTTTAAACGGCCACGCTGGCCGAGGAGAACTTCTAGTATATCTACATACCTAAT
ATTATTGCCTTATTAAAAATGGAATCCCAACGATTACATCAAAATCCACATTCTCTTCAAAATCAATTGT
CCTGTACTTCCTTGTTCATGTGTGTTCAAAAACGTTATATTTATAGGATAATTATACTCTATTTCTCAAC
AAGTAATTGGTTGTTTGGCCGAGCGGTCTAAGGCGCCTGATTCAAGAAATATCTTGACCGCAGTTAACTG
TGGGAATACTCAGGTATCGTAAGATGCAAGAGTTCGAATCTCTTAGCAACCATTATTTTTTTCCTCAACA
TAACGAGAACACACAGGGGCGCTATCGCACAGAATCAAATTCGATGACTGGAAATTTTTTGTTAATTTCA
GAGGTCGCCTGACGCATATACCTTTTTCAACTGAAAAATTGGGAGAAAAAGGAAAGGTGAGAGCGCCGGA
ACCGGCTTTTCATATAGAATAGAGAAGCGTTCATGACTAAATGCTTGCATCACAATACTTGAAGTTGACA
ATATTATTTAAGGACCTATTGTTTTTTCCAATAGGTGGTTAGCAATCGTCTTACTTTCTAACTTTTCTTA
CCTTTTACATTTCAGCAATATATATATATATATTTCAAGGATATACCATTCTAATGTCTGCCCCTAAGTT
ACCAATAGATAGCGGTTTAATATAAGGTTTCAACAAGAAATATTTTGTGAAAATCAAAAGTTAATAGTTT
CACTGTCGAAAATATGAAAGTTTAAGTTTTCAGTTCATCCCATTGTAGTTATCAAATTTCTGTGTTTCCC
GTATATGTGTGCTCTGTATTCATCGCTATCTTGAAACTGGTTATGATCGTTGCGCATGTGACCTGTATCG
CTCAAAAGAGCCCGGCACCGGTACCGGGCAAAAGCCCCTAGCAAGCTAAAATGATTCAACTTTCGTAGTA
ATTTGTTCAACCGGTCACAGTAAAGTCAATGACTAACTTTTGAATCGAGGATGTATTTCCAATTGAAAGC
AATGTATATATAAACCATTGTGTTGAAGCTTGTCTTACAGTTTTCTTGTATCCTCCCATTGTTCATATAG
TACTTAAAGTACCATAATCCTTAAAGAACAAACTTGAAAGAGAATACACTATACACAACTAATAAATAAA
GAATAATCATGGCTGTGACCAAGACAATTGTAGTTCTACCAGGTGACCATGTTGGTCAAGAAATCACTGA
AGAGGCCATTAAAGTTTTAAATGCTATTCAGGAATGTCGTCCAGACAAGGTCAATTTCAAGTTTGATCAT
CATTTGATCGGTGGTGCTGCAATTGATGCCACTGGTGTTCCATTACCAGACGAAGCTTTGGAGGCCTCTA
AGAAAGCTGATGCCGTGCTTCTGGGTGCTGTTGGTGGTCCAAAATGGGGTACTGGCGCTGTCAGACCAGA
ACAAGGTCTTTTGAAAATCCGTAAGGAGTTGCAATTGTATGCTAATCTAAGACCATGTAATTTTGCATCT
GATTCCTTACTAGATCTATCGCCATTGAAGCCTGAAATTGCAAGAGGTACAGATTTCGTCGTTGTTAGAG
AACTAGTGGGTGGTATTTATTTCGGGGAGAGAAAAGAAGATGAAGGTGATGGTGTCGCCTGGGATAGCGA
AAAGTATTCTGTGCCCGAAGTTCAAAGAATCACTAGAATGGCTGCTTTCATGGCTCTGCAACACAACCCA
CCTTTACCTATTTGGTCTCTAGATAAAGCCAACGTTCTAGCATCATCAAGATTATGGAGAAAAACAGTGG
AAGAGACGATTAAGAATGAATTCCCACAATTGACTGTTCAACATCAATTGATTGATTCCGCTGCTATGAT
CTTGGTTAAGAACCCAACTCATCTAAATGGTATTATTATCACAAACAATATGTTTGGTGATATTATCTCC
GATGAAGCCTCCGTGATCCCAGGTTCGTTAGGATTACTTCCATCTGCCTCCTTGGCATCTCTTCCAGATA
AGAATACGGCATTTGGTTTATATGAGCCATGTCATGGCTCTGCTCCAGACTTACCAAAGGGAAAGGTTAA
CCCCGTAGCAACAATCCTATCTGCTGCTATGATGTTGAAGTTGTCTCTGGACCTGTTCGAAGAAGGTGAA
ATTATAGAACAAGCAGTCAAGAAAGTGTTGGATTCTGGTATCAGAACAGCGGATCTAAAGGGTACCAACT
CTACTACTGAGGTCGGTGATGCAGTAGCGAAAGCTGTCAGGGAACTATTAGCTTAGACTTAGTAGATGTA
CAGTTGCATACATAAGTCTGAACAGAAAGAAGTAAATATCATATCTAGTTCGGTTTAGAAATCAGTGACT
ATATTGGTTTTGACCAGATCGCAATCCTTGCAAGCATTTAGTAATGACTATCAAACCGGTGAATCATCTG
ATAAGGCTATATTAGCTTGTGCATTCGCATGTATCGGGAAACGAACGGTACCGGGCCCTTCAGCCTTATC
GTGGTGGTACATGTACAAGAAAATTCATAGGCAAAAGAATATATAGAATAGAGCGTATGTGTTACTTTTC
TAAGTCTTACTTCCTGTTTTTGAGTAGTCCCTCTTTGACAACAAAATATGCATTTTTGGATTCCGCGGCA
AGTCCAGTTGCTTTCCAAGATCCGCTAACTTCTCCTAGCTCAGCATCCTGCTTTTGGTGGCTGATGCCTT
CAAGTAGCTTTGTGTAGTTCAGCTGTTTCGCATTTCTTTGCACCAACCGAGCATCATATTCCTTGGTGTG
CTTTTCACCTTCGACAGGTATGTTATGGAGTTTGTTGATGAATGATAATTGCTTGGCAAGTCGCATTTGA
ATTTCTTTAATATCTGCTCCTTCCAAGGGAAGACCTGATAACCGCAACAATTTTTTTACAGCTTCAGCAG
ACGGTGGCTCTAGTTTTTCCTCTTTAGTGTTTATGCCTAAATATTCGTGGACGGACCATACAGGTCTTGA
TAAGTAATCCCTTATTTGATTCATATTTTCAAATTTTTTACCAATCTTTGCCCCTCCCGTAGATACGAAC
CGATGACTTCCATCATGGCATAACCCACCCACTGTATGTGTTCTGCATAGACGCCATGTTTTGTACATCG
TTCTAGCACTATGGGTAAGTGCAAATAGTTCGATCTAAAAGCCTAAATGCTAGTCACTATTACCTCCTTG
ATGTTATATTTACAGAATAATGTCATGTCGTCTGTGGTGACTATTATTATTGCCTGAAAAAATTAAAGAA
AATTTTTTGCGATGAGATGAGGTGAGAAAAAATGAAAAATTTTGGAAGGTTAATTAGAGATGTGTAGTAA
ATCCTGCTGGTGGAATACATTTTATTCCTGTAGAAAATAGTATAGTAACAGCGGTATCCCTCGAGAATAA
AATGATGAAGCGTCTGGTCTACATTAGCAAGATCTCCGGCCACTTAAGTCTAGAGGAGATCCAAAGAATT
GGGAAGGTATCCATAAAGAACAATCAAAGGGATAATATTACTGGTGTTCTGCTATACTTGCAAGGATTAT
TTTTCCAAATTTTGGAGGGGGAGAACGAAAAAGTAGATAAGTTGTACAAGAAGATACTTGTCGATGACAG
ACATACTAATATTCTATGTCTAAAAACAGAATACGATATTACAGATAGAATGTTTCCAAACTGGGCAATG
AAAACAATAAACCTTAATGAAAATTCAGAATTAATGATTCAACCGATAAAATCTCTATTACAAACGATTA
CTCAGTCTCACAGAGTTTTGGAAAAGTATATGCCAGCTAGAGTTATCTACCTAATTAACCAGGGTATTAA
TCCGTTGACCGTTGAACCTCAATTAGTTGAGAAAATCATTTTTTTCAGTGATATTTTGGCATTCAGCACC
CTAACTGAAAAGTTACCAGTTAACGAAGTCGTCATTCTTGTTAATAGATATTTTTCTATTTGTACGCGTA
TAATTAGTGCTTACGGAGGCGAGGTTACTAAGTTTATTGGAGACTGTGTAATGGCCTCTTTTACCAAAGA
ACAAGGAGATGCTGCTATTAGAACCTCCTTGGACATTATCTCAGAATTGAAACAGTTAAGGCATCATGTT
GAAGCAACAAATCCATTACACTTGCTATACACAGGAATTGGCCTTTCATACGGTCACGTCATTGAGGGTA
ATATGGGCTCTTCTCTTAAGATGGATCATACACTTCTGGGCGACGCAGTTAATGTTGCAGCAAGATTGGA
GGCCTTAACGAGGCAGTTACCTTACGCCTTGGCGTTTACAGCAGGGGTAAAAAAGTGTTGTCAGGCGCAG
TGGACTTTTATAAATTTGGGTGCCCATCAGGTCAAAGGCAAGCAAGAAGCAATCGAAGTTTACACAGTTA
ACGAGGCACAAAAATACTATGACACACTTCAAATTACTCAACTTATAAGGCAAACCTTGGAGAACGACAA
GTAAGGATCCTAATAAGCGGCCGCCACCGCGGTGGAGCTCTAAGCAAATAGCTAAATTATAYCGCGGTGG
AGCTCTAAGCAAATAGCTAAATTATATACGAATTAATATTATGATTAAGTGTTTACGTGAGTGCGATATT
TTTATTACTATCTTATACAGTTGTATATACTCTATAAAATGAGTTGTCTATTAATTAACGCGATGAATGC
TTTCTGGGTTTACCTCTCCAACAACTCTAGTTTACTTCTCAATACATTCAATTGTATTTGATTTGTCAAT
ACTTCATCATTAATCAATTCTATAGTTTTGTTTTTCTCGTTTATTTCCAAATTTAATGCATCAATTTTAT
TATTCAATTTGTCGTTGATTTTGGTTAATGATTTTATGGTTTGATCTCTGGCATTGATTGTTTGTGTTAG
TTTTTCATTATTGATAATTAAATTATTTAAGTTAGTTATCAACTCGGTGTTTTCAAGTTTCAAGTTTTCA
ATTTCTTTAGAGTTTATTAGATTTGTCAAAGTTTCTGAATTGCTTGATTGGTCCTGTAGAAGAGTATTTG
TTGTTGTGGATAATTGATTCAATTTTTGAGACAATTGCTGGAAGGCGTTGAAATATCTAGCATCAATCTC
ATGGTTTTTTTCCCGAGAGTCTCGTAGATTCAATTGTTTTAATATATCTTGGGACCACTCTTGATTTGAA
CTCATGGAAATTAAACTGGGTGTTGTGTTGTGGTGTAATGATTGTACCCCCTTTGCTTATAATTGTGTGG
CCACCGAAGTCGGTGATGCTGTCGCCGAAGAAGTTAAGAAAATCCTTGCTTAAAAAGATTCTCTTTTTTT
ATGATATTTGTACATAAACTTTATAAATGAAATTCATAATAGAAACGACACGAAATTACAAAATGGAATA
TGTTCATAGGGTAGACGAAACTATATACGCAATCTACATACATTTATCAAGAAGGAGAAAAAGGAGGATG
TAAAGGAATACAGGTAAGCAAATTGATACTAATGGCTCAACGTGATAAGGAAAAAGAATTGCACTTTAAC
ATTAATATTGACAAGGAGGAGGGCACCACACAAAAAGTTAGGTGTAACAGAAAATCATGAAACTATGATT
CCTAATTTATATATTGGAGGATTTTCTCTAAAAAAAAAAAAATACAACAAATAAAAAACACTCAATGACC
TGACCATTTGATGGAGTTTAAGTCAATACCTCCTTGAACCATTTCCCATAATGGTGAAAGTTCCCTCAAG
AATTTTACTCTGTCAGAAACGGCCTTAACGACGTAGGCCGGCCATTTAAATGTTTAAACGGCCACGCTGG
CCCCCTATAGTGAGTCGTATTACAATTCACTGGCCGTCGTTTTACAACGTCGTGACTGGGAAAACCCTGG
CGTTACCCAACTTAATCGCCTTGCAGCACATCCCCCTTTCGCCAGCTGGCGTAATAGCGAAGAGGCCCGC
ACCGATCGCCCTTCCCAACAGTTGCGCAGCCTGAATGGCGAATGG
[124 nt withheld, positions 5996-6119]
C
[91 nt withheld, positions 6121-6211]
A
[49 nt withheld, positions 6213-6261]
CCTTTGACGTTGGAGTCCACGTTCTTT
[37 nt withheld, positions 6289-6325]
ACCCTATCTCGGTCTATTCTTTTGATTTATAAGGGATTTTGCCGATTTCGGCCTATTGGTTAAAAAATGA
GCTGATTTAACAAAAATTTAACGCGAATTTTAACAAAATATTAACGCTTACAATTTCCTGATGCGGTATT
TTCTCCTTACGCATCTGTGCGGTATTTCACACCGCATAGGGTAATAACTGATATAATTAAATTGAAGCTC
TAATTTGTGAGTTTAGTATTAGGATCTCTACCCTTGGCGAAAAGTCCTCTGCCAACAATGATGATATCTG
ATCCACCACTTACAACTTCGTCGACGGTTCTGTACTGCTGACCCAATATGCGTATATATACCAATCTAAG
TCTGTGCTCCTTCCTTCGTTCTTCCTTCTGTTCGGAGATTACCGAATCAAAAAAATTTCAAGGAAACCGA
AATCAAAAAAAAGAATAAAAAAAAAATGATGAATTGAAAAGGTGGTATGGTGCACTCTCAGTACAATCTG
CTCTGATGCCGCATAGTTAAGCCAGCCCCGACACCCGCCAACACCCGCTGACGCGCCCTGACGGGCTTGT
CTGCTCCCGGCATCCGCTTACAGACAAGCTGTGACCGTCTCCGGGAGCTGCATGTGTCAGAGGTTTTCAC
CGTCATCACCGAAACGCGCGAGACGAAAGGGCCTCGTGATACGCCTATTTTTATAGGTTAATGTCATGAT
AATAATGGTTTCTTAGACGTCGGCGCGCCGAGGACGTCAGGTGGCACTTTTCGGGGAAATGTGCGCGGAA
CCCCTATTTGTTTATTTTTCTAAATACATTCAAATATGTATCCGCTCATGAGACAATAACCCTGATAAAT
GCTTCAATAATATTGAAAAAGGAAGAGTATGAGTATTCAACATTTCCGTGTCGCCCTTATTCCCTTTTTT
GCGGCATTTTGCCTTCCTGTTTTTGCTCACCCAGAAACGCTGGTGAAAGTAAAAGATGCTGAAGATCAGT
TGGGTGCACGAGTGGGTTACATCGAACTGGATCTCAACAGCGGTAAGATCCTTGAGAGTTTTCGCCCCGA
AGAACGTTTTCCAATGATGAGCACTTTTAAAGTTCTGCTATGTGGCGCGGTATTATCCCGTATTGACGCC
GGGCAAGAGCAACTCGGTCGCCGCATACACTATTCTCAGAATGACTTGGTTGAGTACTCACCAGTCACAG
AAAAGCATCTTACGGATGGCATGACAGTAAGAGAATTATGCAGTGCTGCCATAACCATGAGTGATAACAC
TGCGGCCAACTTACTTCTGACAACGATCGGAGGACCGAAGGAGCTAACCGCTTTTTTGCACAACATGGGG
GATCATGTAACTCGCCTTGATCGTTGGGAACCGGAGCTGAATGAAGCCATACCAAACGACGAGCGTGACA
CCACGATGCCTGTAGCAATGGCAACAACGTTGCGCAAACTATTAACTGGCGAACTACTTACTCTAGCTTC
CCGGCAACAATTAATAGACTGGATGGAGGCGGATAAAGTTGCAGGACCACTTCTGCGCTCGGCCCTTCCG
GCTGGCTGGTTTATTGCTGATAAATCTGGAGCCGGTGAGCGTGGGTCTCGCGGTATCATTGCAGCACTGG
GGCCAGATGGTAAGCCCTCCCGTATCGTAGTTATCTACACGACGGGGAGTCAGGCAACTATGGATGAACG
AAATAGACAGATCGCTGAGATAGGTGCCTCACTGATTAAGCATTGGTAACTGTCAGACCAAGTTTACTCA
TATATACTTTAGATTGATTTAAAACTTCATTTTTAATTTAAAAGGATCTAGGTGAAGATCCTTTTTGATA
ATCTCATGACCAAAATCCCTTAACGTGAGTTTTCGTTCCACTGAGCGTCAGACCCCGTAGAAAAGATCAA
AGGATCTTCTTGAGATCCTTTTTTTCTGCGCGTAATCTGCTGCTTGCAAACAAAAAAACCACCGCTACCA
GCGGTGGTTTGTTTGCCGGATCAAGAGCTACCAACTCTTTTTCCGAAGGTAACTGGCTTCAGCAGAGCGC
AGATACCAAATACTGTTCTTCTAGTGTAGCCGTAGTTAGGCCACCACTTCAAGAACTCTGTAGCACCGCC
TACATACCTCGCTCTGCTAATCCTGTTACCAGTGGCTGCTGCCAGTGGCGATAAGTCGTGTCTTACCGGG
TTGGACTCAAGACGATAGTTACCGGATAAGGCGCAGCGGTCGGGCTGAACGGGGGGTTCGTGCACACAGC
CCAGCTTGGAGCGAACGACCTACACCGAACTGAGATACCTACAGCGTGAGCTATGAGAAAGCGCCACGCT
TCCCGAAGGGAGAAAGGCGGACAGGTATCCGGTAAGCGGCAGGGTCGGAACAGGAGAGCGCACGAGGGAG
CTTCCAGGGGGAAACGCCTGGTATCTTTATAGTCCTGTCGGGTTTCGCCACCTCTGACTTGAGCGTCGAT
TTTTGTGATGCTCGTCAGGGGGGCGGAGCCTATGGAAAAACGCCAGCAACGCGGCCTTTTTACGGTTCCT
GGCCTTTTGCTGGCCTTTTGCTCACATGTTCTTTCCTGCGTTATCCCCTGATTCTGTGGATAACCGTATT
ACCGCCTTTGAGTGAGCTGATACCGCTCGCCGCAGCCGAACGACCGAGCGCAGCGAGTCAGTGAGCGAGG
AAGCGGAAGAGCGCCCAATACGCAAACCGCCTCTCCCCGCGCGTTGGCCGATTCATTAATGCAGCTGGCA
CGACAGGTTTCCCGACTGGAAAGCGGGCAGTGAGCGCAACGCAATTAATGTGAGTTAGCTCACTCATTAG
GCACCCCAGGCTTTACACTTTATGCTTCCGGCTCGTATGTTGTGTGGAATTGTGAGCGGATAACAATTTC
ACACAGGAAACAGCTATGACCATGATTACGCCAAGCTCGGAATTAACCCTCACTAAAGGGAACAAAAGCT
G
